>Addgene plasmid #162440 | mRuby-PH-PLCdelta | addgene full sequence | sequence record 319793 | Addgene NGS Result
TAGTTATTAATAGTAATCAATTACGGGGTCATTAGTTCATAGCCCATATATGGAGTTCCGCGTTACATAA
CTTACGGTAAATGGCCCGCCTGGCTGACCGCCCAACGACCCCCGCCCATTGACGTCAATAATGACGTATG
TTCCCATAGTAACGCCAATAGGGACTTTCCATTGACGTCAATGGGTGGAGTATTTACGGTAAACTGCCCA
CTTGGCAGTACATCAAGTGTATCATATGCCAAGTACGCCCCCTATTGACGTCAATGACGGTAAATGGCCC
GCCTGGCATTATGCCCAGTACATGACCTTATGGGACTTTCCTACTTGGCAGTACATCTACGTATTAGTCA
TCGCTATTACCATGGTGATGCGGTTTTGGCAGTACATCAATGGGCGTGGATAGCGGTTTGACTCACGGGG
ATTTCCAAGTCTCCACCCCATTGACGTCAATGGGAGTTTGTTTTGGCACCAAAATCAACGGGACTTTCCA
AAATGTCGTAACAACTCCGCCCCATTGACGCAAATGGGCGGTAGGCGTGTACGGTGGGAGGTCTATATAA
GCAGAGCTGGTTTAGTGAACCGTCAGATCCGCTAGCGCTACCGGTCGCCACCATGGTGTCTAAGGGCGAA
GAGCTGATCAAGGAAAATATGCGTATGAAGGTGGTCATGGAAGGTTCGGTCAACGGCCACCAATTCAAAT
GCACAGGTGAAGGAGAAGGCAATCCGTACATGGGAACTCAAACCATGAGGATCAAAGTCATCGAGGGAGG
ACCCCTGCCATTTGCCTTTGACATTCTTGCCACGTCGTTCATGTATGGCAGCCGTACTTTTATCAAGTAC
CCGAAAGGCATTCCTGATTTCTTTAAACAGTCCTTTCCTGAGGGTTTTACTTGGGAAAGAGTTACGAGAT
ACGAAGATGGTGGAGTCGTCACCGTCATGCAGGACACCAGCCTTGAGGATGGCTGTCTCGTTTACCACGT
CCAAGTCAGAGGGGTAAACTTTCCCTCCAATGGTCCCGTGATGCAGAAGAAGACCAAGGGTTGGGAGCCT
AATACAGAGATGATGTATCCAGCAGATGGTGGTCTGAGGGGATACACTCATATGGCACTGAAAGTTGATG
GTGGTGGCCATCTGTCTTGCTCTTTCGTAACAACTTACAGGTCAAAAAAGACCGTCGGGAACATCAAGAT
GCCCGGTATCCATGCCGTTGATCACCGCCTGGAAAGGTTAGAGGAAAGTGACAATGAAATGTTCGTAGTA
CAACGCGAACACGCAGTTGCCAAGTTCGCCGGGCTTGGTGGTGGGATGGACGAGCTGTACAAGAGATCTC
GAGCTCAAGCTTCGAATTCTGCAGTCGACGGTACCGCGGGCCCGGGATCCATGGACTCGGGCCGGGACTT
CCTGACCCTGCACGGCCTACAGGATGATGAGGATCTACAGGCGCTGCTGAAGGGCAGCCAGCTCCTGAAG
GTGAAGTCCAGCTCATGGAGGAGAGAGCGCTTCTACAAGTTGCAGGAGGACTGCAAGACCATCTGGCAGG
AGTCCCGCAAGGTCATGCGGACCCCGGAGTCCCAGCTGTTCTCCATCGAGGACATTCAGGAGGTGCGAAT
GGGGCACCGCACGGAGGGTCTGGAGAAGTTCGCCCGTGATGTGCCCGAGGACCGCTGCTTCTCCATTGTC
TTCAAGGACCAGCGCAATACACTAGACCTCATCGCCCCATCGCCAGCTGATGCCCAGCACTGGGTGCTGG
GGCTGCACAAGATCATCCACCACTCAGGCTCCATGGACCAGCGTCAGAAGCTACAGCACTGGATTCACTC
CTGCTTGCGAAAAGCTGACAAAAACAAGGACAACAAGATGAGCTTCAAGGAGCTGCAGAACTTCCTGAAG
GAGCTCAACATCCAGTAATCTAGATAACTGATCATAATCAGCCATACCACATTTGTAGAGGTTTTACTTG
CTTTAAAAAACCTCCCACACCTCCCCCTGAACCTGAAACATAAAATGAATGCAATTGTTGTTGTTAACTT
GTTTATTGCAGCTTATAATGGTTACAAATAAAGCAATAGCATCACAAATTTCACAAATAAAGCATTTTTT
TCACTGCATTCTAGTTGTGGTTTGTCCAAACTCATCAATGTATCTTAACGCGTAAATTGTAAGCGTTAAT
ATTTTGTTAAAATTCGCGTTAAATTTTTGTTAAATCAGCTCATTTTTTAACCAATAGGCCGAAATCGGCA
AAATCCCTTATAAATCAAAAGAATAGACCGAGATAGGGT
[37 nt withheld, positions 2280-2316]
AAAGAACGTGGACTCCAACGTCAAAGG
[49 nt withheld, positions 2344-2392]
T
[91 nt withheld, positions 2394-2484]
G
[124 nt withheld, positions 2486-2609]
CAGGTGGCACTTTTCGGGGAAATGTGCGCGGAACCCCTATTTGTTTATTTTTCTAAATACATTCAAATAT
GTATCCGCTCATGAGACAATAACCCTGATAAATGCTTCAATAATATTGAAAAAGGAAGAGTCCTGAGGCG
GAAAGAACCAGCTGTGGAATGTGTGTCAGTTAGGGTGTGGAAAGTCCCCAGGCTCCCCAGCAGGCAGAAG
TATGCAAAGCATGCATCTCAATTAGTCAGCAACCAGGTGTGGAAAGTCCCCAGGCTCCCCAGCAGGCAGA
AGTATGCAAAGCATGCATCTCAATTAGTCAGCAACCATAGTCCCGCCCCTAACTCCGCCCATCCCGCCCC
TAACTCCGCCCAGTTCCGCCCATTCTCCGCCCCATGGCTGACTAATTTTTTTTATTTATGCAGAGGCCGA
GGCCGCCTCGGCCTCTGAGCTATTCCAGAAGTAGTGAGGAGGCTTTTTTGGAGGCCTAGGCTTTTGCAAA
GATCGATCAAGAGACAGGATGAGGATCGTTTCGCATGATTGAACAAGATGGATTGCACGCAGGTTCTCCG
GCCGCTTGGGTGGAGAGGCTATTCGGCTATGACTGGGCACAACAGACAATCGGCTGCTCTGATGCCGCCG
TGTTCCGGCTGTCAGCGCAGGGGCGCCCGGTTCTTTTTGTCAAGACCGACCTGTCCGGTGCCCTGAATGA
ACTGCAAGACGAGGCAGCGCGGCTATCGTGGCTGGCCACGACGGGCGTTCCTTGCGCAGCTGTGCTCGAC
GTTGTCACTGAAGCGGGAAGGGACTGGCTGCTATTGGGCGAAGTGCCGGGGCAGGATCTCCTGTCATCTC
ACCTTGCTCCTGCCGAGAAAGTATCCATCATGGCTGATGCAATGCGGCGGCTGCATACGCTTGATCCGGC
TACCTGCCCATTCGACCACCAAGCGAAACATCGCATCGAGCGAGCACGTACTCGGATGGAAGCCGGTCTT
GTCGATCAGGATGATCTGGACGAAGAGCATCAGGGGCTCGCGCCAGCCGAACTGTTCGCCAGGCTCAAGG
CGAGCATGCCCGACGGCGAGGATCTCGTCGTGACCCATGGCGATGCCTGCTTGCCGAATATCATGGTGGA
AAATGGCCGCTTTTCTGGATTCATCGACTGTGGCCGGCTGGGTGTGGCGGACCGCTATCAGGACATAGCG
TTGGCTACCCGTGATATTGCTGAAGAGCTTGGCGGCGAATGGGCTGACCGCTTCCTCGTGCTTTACGGTA
TCGCCGCTCCCGATTCGCAGCGCATCGCCTTCTATCGCCTTCTTGACGAGTTCTTCTGAGCGGGACTCTG
GGGTTCGAAATGACCGACCAAGCGACGCCCAACCTGCCATCACGAGATTTCGATTCCACCGCCGCCTTCT
ATGAAAGGTTGGGCTTCGGAATCGTTTTCCGGGACGCCGGCTGGATGATCCTCCAGCGCGGGGATCTCAT
GCTGGAGTTCTTCGCCCACCCTAGGGGGAGGCTAACTGAAACACGGAAGGAGACAATACCGGAAGGAACC
CGCGCTATGACGGCAATAAAAAGACAGAATAAAACGCACGGTGTTGGGTCGTTTGTTCATAAACGCGGGG
TTCGGTCCCAGGGCTGGCACTCTGTCGATACCCCACCGAGACCCCATTGGGGCCAATACGCCCGCGTTTC
TTCCTTTTCCCCACCCCACCCCCCAAGTTCGGGTGAAGGCCCAGGGCTCGCAGCCAACGTCGGGGCGGCA
GGCCCTGCCATAGCCTCAGGTTACTCATATATACTTTAGATTGATTTAAAACTTCATTTTTAATTTAAAA
GGATCTAGGTGAAGATCCTTTTTGATAATCTCATGACCAAAATCCCTTAACGTGAGTTTTCGTTCCACTG
AGCGTCAGACCCCGTAGAAAAGATCAAAGGATCTTCTTGAGATCCTTTTTTTCTGCGCGTAATCTGCTGC
TTGCAAACAAAAAAACCACCGCTACCAGCGGTGGTTTGTTTGCCGGATCAAGAGCTACCAACTCTTTTTC
CGAAGGTAACTGGCTTCAGCAGAGCGCAGATACCAAATACTGTTCTTCTAGTGTAGCCGTAGTTAGGCCA
CCACTTCAAGAACTCTGTAGCACCGCCTACATACCTCGCTCTGCTAATCCTGTTACCAGTGGCTGCTGCC
AGTGGCGATAAGTCGTGTCTTACCGGGTTGGACTCAAGACGATAGTTACCGGATAAGGCGCAGCGGTCGG
GCTGAACGGGGGGTTCGTGCACACAGCCCAGCTTGGAGCGAACGACCTACACCGAACTGAGATACCTACA
GCGTGAGCTATGAGAAAGCGCCACGCTTCCCGAAGGGAGAAAGGCGGACAGGTATCCGGTAAGCGGCAGG
GTCGGAACAGGAGAGCGCACGAGGGAGCTTCCAGGGGGAAACGCCTGGTATCTTTATAGTCCTGTCGGGT
TTCGCCACCTCTGACTTGAGCGTCGATTTTTGTGATGCTCGTCAGGGGGGCGGAGCCTATGGAAAAACGC
CAGCAACGCGGCCTTTTTACGGTTCCTGGCCTTTTGCTGGCCTTTTGCTCACATGTTCTTTCCTGCGTTA
TCCCCTGATTCTGTGGATAACCGTATTACCGCCATGCAT
Features (pLannotate 1.2.2; 15 found; start..end, strand, type, name):
     61..364     +  enhancer       CMV enhancer: human cytomegalovirus immediate early enhancer
    365..568     +  promoter       CMV promoter: human cytomegalovirus (CMV) immediate early promoter
    613..1323    +  CDS            mRuby2: mRuby2 is a basic (constitutively fluorescent) red fluorescent protein published in 2012, derived from Entacmaea quadricolor. It has moderate acid sensitivity.
   1324..1380    +  misc_feature   MCS: multiple cloning site
   1381..1905    +  CDS            PLCD1 (fragment): PLCD1_HUMAN - Experimental evidence at protein level: Swiss-Prot protein existence level 1. The production of the second messenger molecules diacylglycerol (DAG) and inositol 1,4,5-trisphosphate (IP3) is mediated by activated phosphatidylinositol-specific phospholipase C enzymes (PubMed:9188725). Essential for trophoblast and placental development (By similarity). Binds phosphatidylinositol 4,5-bisphosphate (PubMed:7890667, PubMed:9188725). From Homo sapiens (Human).
   1919..2003    +  CDS            large T antigen (fragment): large T antigen from SV40 (simian virus 40)
   2026..2147    +  polyA_signal   SV40 poly(A) signal: SV40 polyadenylation signal
   2181..2609    -  rep_origin     f1 ori (sequence partly withheld): f1 bacteriophage origin of replication; arrow indicates direction of (+) strand synthesis
   2636..2740    +  promoter       AmpR promoter: bla
   2742..3099    +  promoter       SV40 promoter: SV40 enhancer and early promoter
   3134..3928    +  CDS            NeoR/KanR: aminoglycoside phosphotransferase from Tn5; aph(3')-II (or nptII); confers resistance to neomycin, kanamycin, and G418 (Geneticin®)
   3949..4101    +  CDS            ble (fragment): BLE_KLEPN - Experimental evidence at protein level: Swiss-Prot protein existence level 1. Binding protein with a strong affinity to the bleomycin family of antibiotics. Binds to CL990; an antimitotic-antibiotic compound. From Klebsiella pneumoniae.
   4160..4207    +  polyA_signal   HSV TK poly(A) signal: herpes simplex virus thymidine kinase polyadenylation signal (Cole and Stacy, 1985)
   4298..4314    -  polyA_signal   bGH poly(A) signal (fragment): bovine growth hormone polyadenylation signal
   4536..5124    +  rep_origin     ori: high-copy-number ColE1/pMB1/pBR322/pUC origin of replication
