[The description below was written by a language model from this plasmid's Addgene catalogue record and pLannotate feature annotations shown in this document.]
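Description:
mRuby-PH-PLCdelta is a mammalian expression plasmid of about 5.2 kb built on a Clontech C1-type backbone, in which a fluorescent protein sits upstream of the cloning site so that the insert is fused to its C-terminus. It replicates in E. coli from a high-copy ColE1/pUC-type origin and is selected with kanamycin. The single NeoR/KanR (Tn5 aminoglycoside phosphotransferase) gene is driven by a bacterial bla promoter placed in tandem with the SV40 enhancer/early promoter and is terminated by the HSV TK polyadenylation signal, so the same marker could also support G418 selection in mammalian cells. An f1 origin is present as well. The short ble, SV40 large T antigen and bGH poly(A) fragments in the annotation look like residual backbone sequence rather than functional parts.

The expression cassette uses the human CMV immediate-early enhancer and promoter to drive mRuby2, a constitutively red fluorescent protein, followed by the multiple cloning site linker and a fragment annotated as human PLCD1 (phospholipase C delta 1), with an SV40 poly(A) signal downstream. The construct name indicates that this fragment is the pleckstrin homology (PH) domain, and the annotation notes that PLCD1 binds phosphatidylinositol 4,5-bisphosphate. Such fusions are generally used as red fluorescent probes that report this lipid, largely at the plasma membrane. The insert was cloned between KpnI and SalI sites, both retained. The record states only that the plasmid is for use in a chemically induced trimerization (CIT) system and does not specify its role there. The feature table shows no dimerization or trimerization domain, which suggests it serves as a lipid or membrane reporter alongside the CIT components.
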