Addgene plasmid #162440: mRuby-PH-PLCdelta
Purpose: for use in CIT (chemically induced trimerization) system
Depositing lab: Takanari Inoue. Depositing organization: Johns Hopkins University and School of Medicine. Publication: Rational design and implementation of a chemically inducible heterotrimerization system. Wu HD, Kikuchi M, Dagliyan O, Aragaki AK, Nakamura H, Dokholyan NV, Umehara T, Inoue T. Nat Methods. 2020 Sep;17(9):928-936. doi: 10.1038/s41592-020-0913-x. Epub 2020 Aug 3. PubMed 32747768.
Backbone
  Vector backbone: C1
  Backbone manufacturer: Clontech
  Vector type: Mammalian Expression
Growth in bacteria
  Bacterial resistance: Kanamycin, 50 μg/mL
  Growth temperature: 37°C
  Growth strain: DH5alpha
  Copy number: High Copy
Gene/Insert
  Gene/Insert name: mRuby-PH-PLCdelta
  Species: Synthetic
  Promoter: CMV
  Cloning method: Restriction Enzyme; 5′ cloning site KpnI (not destroyed); 3′ cloning site SalI (not destroyed)
  Sequencing primers: 5′ CATGGTCCTGCTGGAGTTCGTG; 3′ GAAATTTGTGATGCTATTGC
Terms and licenses: Academic/Nonprofit Terms; Industry Terms: Not Available to Industry
How to cite: mRuby-PH-PLCdelta was a gift from Takanari Inoue (Addgene plasmid # 162440 ; http://n2t.net/addgene:162440 ; RRID:Addgene_162440)
